Addgene plasmid #72742: pAWp7-10
Purpose: pFUGW-UBCp-RFP-[miR-124 sensor]-CMVp-GFP-[miR-124]
Depositing lab: Timothy Lu. Depositing organization: Massachusetts Institute of Technology. Publication: Massively parallel high-order combinatorial genetics in human cells. Wong AS, Choi GC, Cheng AA, Purcell O, Lu TK. Nat Biotechnol. 2015 Sep;33(9):952-61. doi: 10.1038/nbt.3326. Epub 2015 Aug 17. PubMed 26280411.
Backbone
  Vector backbone: pFUGW
  Vector type: Lentiviral
Growth in bacteria
  Bacterial resistance: Ampicillin, 100 μg/mL
  Growth temperature: 37°C
  Growth strain: Stbl3
  Copy number: Unknown
Gene/Insert
  Gene/Insert name: UBCp-RFP-[miR-124 sensor]-CMVp-GFP-[miR-124]
Terms and licenses: Academic/Nonprofit Terms; Industry Terms: Not Available to Industry
How to cite: pAWp7-10 was a gift from Timothy Lu (Addgene plasmid # 72742 ; http://n2t.net/addgene:72742 ; RRID:Addgene_72742)
