[The description below was written by a language model from this plasmid's Addgene catalogue record and pLannotate feature annotations shown in this document.]
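Description:
pAWp7-10 is an 11.7 kb lentiviral transfer plasmid built on the pFUGW backbone that pairs a microRNA expression unit with a fluorescent sensor for the same microRNA. It is maintained in E. coli through a high-copy ColE1/pUC-type origin and selected with ampicillin (AmpR, β-lactamase). The recorded growth strain is Stbl3, a recombination-deficient host commonly chosen for repeat-containing lentiviral plasmids. The backbone also carries an f1 origin and an SV40/EM7-driven BleoR cassette, which lies outside the region flanked by the LTRs.

The viral genome is transcribed from a CMV enhancer/promoter fused to a truncated HIV-1 5' LTR. This is followed by the Ψ packaging signal with a partial gag sequence, the RRE for Rev-dependent nuclear export, and the cPPT/CTS. The payload consists of two tandem expression units. The human ubiquitin C promoter drives TurboRFP, and according to the catalogue description a miR-124 sensor follows it. The feature table does not annotate this sensor separately, but it presumably occupies the short gap after the RFP coding sequence. An internal CMV enhancer/promoter then drives EGFP, with a miR-124 precursor annotated downstream of the GFP coding sequence. WPRE and a second truncated LTR, followed by a bGH polyadenylation signal, close the cassette.

In this arrangement GFP marks expression of the transcript carrying miR-124, and processed miR-124 should repress the sensor-bearing RFP transcript. A drop in RFP relative to GFP would therefore report microRNA activity in transduced cells. The associated publication concerns massively parallel combinatorial genetics in human cells, which is consistent with a role in validating microRNA expression from lentiviral vectors, though the record does not state this purpose.
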