Features (pLannotate 1.2.2; 34 found; start..end, strand, type, name):
      1..20      +  misc_feature   MCS (fragment): pBluescript multiple cloning site
     20..608     +  misc_feature   WPRE: woodchuck hepatitis virus posttranscriptional regulatory element
    545..1126    +  CDS            nef (fragment): NEF_HV1H2 - Experimental evidence at protein level: Swiss-Prot protein existence level 1. Extracellular Nef protein targets CD4(+) T-lymphocytes for apoptosis by interacting with CXCR4 surface receptors. From Human immunodeficiency virus type 1 group M subtype B (isolate HXB2) (HIV-1).
   1133..1313    +  LTR            5' LTR (truncated): truncated 5' long terminal repeat (LTR) from HIV-1
   1345..1569    +  polyA_signal   bGH poly(A) signal: bovine growth hormone polyadenylation signal
   1573..1594    +  promoter       SV40 promoter (fragment): SV40 enhancer and early promoter
   1615..2043    +  rep_origin     f1 ori (sequence partly withheld): f1 bacteriophage origin of replication; arrow indicates direction of (+) strand synthesis
   2057..2386    +  promoter       SV40 promoter: SV40 enhancer and early promoter
   2434..2481    +  promoter       EM7 promoter: synthetic bacterial promoter&nbsp
   2500..2874    +  CDS            BleoR: antibiotic-binding protein; Sh ble from Streptoalloteichus hindustanus; confers resistance to bleomycin, phleomycin, and Zeocin™
   2884..3009    +  CDS            ble (fragment): BLE_KLEPN - Experimental evidence at protein level: Swiss-Prot protein existence level 1. Binding protein with a strong affinity to the bleomycin family of antibiotics. Binds to CL990; an antimitotic-antibiotic compound. From Klebsiella pneumoniae.
   3004..3125    +  polyA_signal   SV40 poly(A) signal: SV40 polyadenylation signal
   3196..3218    -  protein_bind   lac operator (fragment): The lac repressor binds to the lac operator to inhibit transcription in E. coli. This inhibition can be relieved by adding lactose or isopropyl-β-D-thiogalactopyranoside (IPTG). lac repressor encoded by lacI
   3222..3252    -  promoter       lac promoter: promoter for the E. coli lac operon
   3267..3288    -  protein_bind   CAP binding site: CAP binding activates transcription in the presence of cAMP. E. coli catabolite activator protein
   3301..3393    -  CDS            lacI (fragment): lac repressor; lacI; The lac repressor binds to the lac operator to inhibit transcription in E. coli. This inhibition can be relieved by adding lactose or isopropyl-β-D-thiogalactopyranoside (IPTG).
   3576..4164    -  rep_origin     ori: high-copy-number ColE1/pMB1/pBR322/pUC origin of replication
   4335..5195    -  CDS            AmpR: β-lactamase; bla; confers resistance to ampicillin, carbenicillin, and related antibiotics
   5196..5300    -  promoter       AmpR promoter: bla
   5359..5411    -  misc_feature   bom (fragment): basis of mobility region from pBR322
   5566..5945    +  enhancer       CMV enhancer: human cytomegalovirus immediate early enhancer
   5946..6145    +  promoter       CMV promoter: human cytomegalovirus (CMV) immediate early promoter
   6163..6343    +  LTR            5' LTR (truncated): truncated 5' long terminal repeat (LTR) from HIV-1
   6390..6515    +  misc_feature   HIV-1 Ψ: packaging signal of human immunodeficiency virus type 1
   6499..6862    +  CDS            HIV-1 gag (fragment): gag protein from human immunodeficiency virus 1; gag
   7008..7241    +  misc_feature   RRE: The Rev response element (RRE) of HIV-1 allows for Rev-dependent mRNA export from the nucleus to the cytoplasm.
   7618..7718    +  CDS            Rev (fragment): human immunodeficiency virus 1 (HIV-1) Rev protein; rev; enhances nuclear export of unspliced and incompletely spliced viral mRNAs
   7768..7885    +  misc_feature   cPPT/CTS: central polypurine tract and central termination sequence of HIV-1
   7939..9150    +  promoter       UbC promoter: human ubiquitin C promoter
   9167..9859    +  CDS            TurboRFP: TurboRFP is a basic (constitutively fluorescent) orange fluorescent protein published in 2007, derived from Entacmaea quadricolor. It has low acid sensitivity.
   9983..10362   +  enhancer       CMV enhancer: human cytomegalovirus immediate early enhancer
  10363..10562   +  promoter       CMV promoter: human cytomegalovirus (CMV) immediate early promoter
  10591..11310   +  CDS            EGFP: the original enhanced GFP (Yang et al., 1996) mammalian codon-optimized
  11501..11580   +  ncRNA          mir-124: Accession: RF00239 - mir-124 microRNA precursor family
>Addgene plasmid #72742 | pAWp7-10 | depositor full sequence | sequence record 133525 | pAWp7-10 sequence 11671 bps
CGATATCAAGCTTATCGATAATCAACCTCTGGATTACAAAATTTGTGAAAGATTGACTGGTATTCTTAAC
TATGTTGCTCCTTTTACGCTATGTGGATACGCTGCTTTAATGCCTTTGTATCATGCTATTGCTTCCCGTA
TGGCTTTCATTTTCTCCTCCTTGTATAAATCCTGGTTGCTGTCTCTTTATGAGGAGTTGTGGCCCGTTGT
CAGGCAACGTGGCGTGGTGTGCACTGTGTTTGCTGACGCAACCCCCACTGGTTGGGGCATTGCCACCACC
TGTCAGCTCCTTTCCGGGACTTTCGCTTTCCCCCTCCCTATTGCCACGGCGGAACTCATCGCCGCCTGCC
TTGCCCGCTGCTGGACAGGGGCTCGGCTGTTGGGCACTGACAATTCCGTGGTGTTGTCGGGGAAATCATC
GTCCTTTCCTTGGCTGCTCGCCTGTGTTGCCACCTGGATTCTGCGCGGGACGTCCTTCTGCTACGTCCCT
TCGGCCCTCAATCCAGCGGACCTTCCTTCCCGCGGCCTGCTGCCGGCTCTGCGGCCTCTTCCGCGTCTTC
GCCTTCGCCCTCAGACGAGTCGGATCTCCCTTTGGGCCGCCTCCCCGCATCGATACCGTCGACCTCGAGA
CCTAGAAAAACATGGAGCAATCACAAGTAGCAATACAGCAGCTACCAATGCTGATTGTGCCTGGCTAGAA
GCACAAGAGGAGGAGGAGGTGGGTTTTCCAGTCACACCTCAGGTACCTTTAAGACCAATGACTTACAAGG
CAGCTGTAGATCTTAGCCACTTTTTAAAAGAAAAGGGGGGACTGGAAGGGCTAATTCACTCCCAACGAAG
ACAAGATATCCTTGATCTGTGGATCTACCACACACAAGGCTACTTCCCTGATTGGCAGAACTACACACCA
GGGCCAGGGATCAGATATCCACTGACCTTTGGATGGTGCTACAAGCTAGTACCAGTTGAGCAAGAGAAGG
TAGAAGAAGCCAATGAAGGAGAGAACACCCGCTTGTTACACCCTGTGAGCCTGCATGGGATGGATGACCC
GGAGAGAGAAGTATTAGAGTGGAGGTTTGACAGCCGCCTAGCATTTCATCACATGGCCCGAGAGCTGCAT
CCGGACTGTACTGGGTCTCTCTGGTTAGACCAGATCTGAGCCTGGGAGCTCTCTGGCTAACTAGGGAACC
CACTGCTTAAGCCTCAATAAAGCTTGCCTTGAGTGCTTCAAGTAGTGTGTGCCCGTCTGTTGTGTGACTC
TGGTAACTAGAGATCCCTCAGACCCTTTTAGTCAGTGTGGAAAATCTCTAGCAGGGCCCGTTTAAACCCG
CTGATCAGCCTCGACTGTGCCTTCTAGTTGCCAGCCATCTGTTGTTTGCCCCTCCCCCGTGCCTTCCTTG
ACCCTGGAAGGTGCCACTCCCACTGTCCTTTCCTAATAAAATGAGGAAATTGCATCGCATTGTCTGAGTA
GGTGTCATTCTATTCTGGGGGGTGGGGTGGGGCAGGACAGCAAGGGGGAGGATTGGGAAGACAATAGCAG
GCATGCTGGGGATGCGGTGGGCTCTATGGCTTCTGAGGCGGAAAGAACCAGCTGGGGCTCTAGGGGGTAT
CCCC
[124 nt withheld, positions 1615-1738]
C
[91 nt withheld, positions 1740-1830]
A
[49 nt withheld, positions 1832-1880]
CCTTTGACGTTGGAGTCCACGTTCTTT
[37 nt withheld, positions 1908-1944]
ACCCTATCTCGGTCTATTCTTTTGATTTATAAGGGATTTTGCCGATTTCGGCCTATTGGTTAAAAAATGA
GCTGATTTAACAAAAATTTAACGCGAATTAATTCTGTGGAATGTGTGTCAGTTAGGGTGTGGAAAGTCCC
CAGGCTCCCCAGCAGGCAGAAGTATGCAAAGCATGCATCTCAATTAGTCAGCAACCAGGTGTGGAAAGTC
CCCAGGCTCCCCAGCAGGCAGAAGTATGCAAAGCATGCATCTCAATTAGTCAGCAACCATAGTCCCGCCC
CTAACTCCGCCCATCCCGCCCCTAACTCCGCCCAGTTCCGCCCATTCTCCGCCCCATGGCTGACTAATTT
TTTTTATTTATGCAGAGGCCGAGGCCGCCTCTGCCTCTGAGCTATTCCAGAAGTAGTGAGGAGGCTTTTT
TGGAGGCCTAGGCTTTTGCAAAAAGCTCCCGGGAGCTTGTATATCCATTTTCGGATCTGATCAGCACGTG
TTGACAATTAATCATCGGCATAGTATATCGGCATAGTATAATACGACAAGGTGAGGAACTAAACCATGGC
CAAGTTGACCAGTGCCGTTCCGGTGCTCACCGCGCGCGACGTCGCCGGAGCGGTCGAGTTCTGGACCGAC
CGGCTCGGGTTCTCCCGGGACTTCGTGGAGGACGACTTCGCCGGTGTGGTCCGGGACGACGTGACCCTGT
TCATCAGCGCGGTCCAGGACCAGGTGGTGCCGGACAACACCCTGGCCTGGGTGTGGGTGCGCGGCCTGGA
CGAGCTGTACGCCGAGTGGTCGGAGGTCGTGTCCACGAACTTCCGGGACGCCTCCGGGCCGGCCATGACC
GAGATCGGCGAGCAGCCGTGGGGGCGGGAGTTCGCCCTGCGCGACCCGGCCGGCAACTGCGTGCACTTCG
TGGCCGAGGAGCAGGACTGACACGTGCTACGAGATTTCGATTCCACCGCCGCCTTCTATGAAAGGTTGGG
CTTCGGAATCGTTTTCCGGGACGCCGGCTGGATGATCCTCCAGCGCGGGGATCTCATGCTGGAGTTCTTC
GCCCACCCCAACTTGTTTATTGCAGCTTATAATGGTTACAAATAAAGCAATAGCATCACAAATTTCACAA
ATAAAGCATTTTTTTCACTGCATTCTAGTTGTGGTTTGTCCAAACTCATCAATGTATCTTATCATGTCTG
TATACCGTCGACCTCTAGCTAGAGCTTGGCGTAATCATGGTCATAGCTGTTTCCTGTGTGAAATTGTTAT
CCGCTCACAATTCCACACAACATACGAGCCGGAAGCATAAAGTGTAAAGCCTGGGGTGCCTAATGAGTGA
GCTAACTCACATTAATTGCGTTGCGCTCACTGCCCGCTTTCCAGTCGGGAAACCTGTCGTGCCAGCTGCA
TTAATGAATCGGCCAACGCGCGGGGAGAGGCGGTTTGCGTATTGGGCGCTCTTCCGCTTCCTCGCTCACT
GACTCGCTGCGCTCGGTCGTTCGGCTGCGGCGAGCGGTATCAGCTCACTCAAAGGCGGTAATACGGTTAT
CCACAGAATCAGGGGATAACGCAGGAAAGAACATGTGAGCAAAAGGCCAGCAAAAGGCCAGGAACCGTAA
AAAGGCCGCGTTGCTGGCGTTTTTCCATAGGCTCCGCCCCCCTGACGAGCATCACAAAAATCGACGCTCA
AGTCAGAGGTGGCGAAACCCGACAGGACTATAAAGATACCAGGCGTTTCCCCCTGGAAGCTCCCTCGTGC
GCTCTCCTGTTCCGACCCTGCCGCTTACCGGATACCTGTCCGCCTTTCTCCCTTCGGGAAGCGTGGCGCT
TTCTCATAGCTCACGCTGTAGGTATCTCAGTTCGGTGTAGGTCGTTCGCTCCAAGCTGGGCTGTGTGCAC
GAACCCCCCGTTCAGCCCGACCGCTGCGCCTTATCCGGTAACTATCGTCTTGAGTCCAACCCGGTAAGAC
ACGACTTATCGCCACTGGCAGCAGCCACTGGTAACAGGATTAGCAGAGCGAGGTATGTAGGCGGTGCTAC
AGAGTTCTTGAAGTGGTGGCCTAACTACGGCTACACTAGAAGAACAGTATTTGGTATCTGCGCTCTGCTG
AAGCCAGTTACCTTCGGAAAAAGAGTTGGTAGCTCTTGATCCGGCAAACAAACCACCGCTGGTAGCGGTG
GTTTTTTTGTTTGCAAGCAGCAGATTACGCGCAGAAAAAAAGGATCTCAAGAAGATCCTTTGATCTTTTC
TACGGGGTCTGACGCTCAGTGGAACGAAAACTCACGTTAAGGGATTTTGGTCATGAGATTATCAAAAAGG
ATCTTCACCTAGATCCTTTTAAATTAAAAATGAAGTTTTAAATCAATCTAAAGTATATATGAGTAAACTT
GGTCTGACAGTTACCAATGCTTAATCAGTGAGGCACCTATCTCAGCGATCTGTCTATTTCGTTCATCCAT
AGTTGCCTGACTCCCCGTCGTGTAGATAACTACGATACGGGAGGGCTTACCATCTGGCCCCAGTGCTGCA
ATGATACCGCGAGACCCACGCTCACCGGCTCCAGATTTATCAGCAATAAACCAGCCAGCCGGAAGGGCCG
AGCGCAGAAGTGGTCCTGCAACTTTATCCGCCTCCATCCAGTCTATTAATTGTTGCCGGGAAGCTAGAGT
AAGTAGTTCGCCAGTTAATAGTTTGCGCAACGTTGTTGCCATTGCTACAGGCATCGTGGTGTCACGCTCG
TCGTTTGGTATGGCTTCATTCAGCTCCGGTTCCCAACGATCAAGGCGAGTTACATGATCCCCCATGTTGT
GCAAAAAAGCGGTTAGCTCCTTCGGTCCTCCGATCGTTGTCAGAAGTAAGTTGGCCGCAGTGTTATCACT
CATGGTTATGGCAGCACTGCATAATTCTCTTACTGTCATGCCATCCGTAAGATGCTTTTCTGTGACTGGT
GAGTACTCAACCAAGTCATTCTGAGAATAGTGTATGCGGCGACCGAGTTGCTCTTGCCCGGCGTCAATAC
GGGATAATACCGCGCCACATAGCAGAACTTTAAAAGTGCTCATCATTGGAAAACGTTCTTCGGGGCGAAA
ACTCTCAAGGATCTTACCGCTGTTGAGATCCAGTTCGATGTAACCCACTCGTGCACCCAACTGATCTTCA
GCATCTTTTACTTTCACCAGCGTTTCTGGGTGAGCAAAAACAGGAAGGCAAAATGCCGCAAAAAAGGGAA
TAAGGGCGACACGGAAATGTTGAATACTCATACTCTTCCTTTTTCAATATTATTGAAGCATTTATCAGGG
TTATTGTCTCATGAGCGGATACATATTTGAATGTATTTAGAAAAATAAACAAATAGGGGTTCCGCGCACA
TTTCCCCGAAAAGTGCCACCTGACGTCGACGGATCGGGAGATCTCCCGATCCCCTATGGTGCACTCTCAG
TACAATCTGCTCTGATGCCGCATAGTTAAGCCAGTATCTGCTCCCTGCTTGTGTGTTGGAGGTCGCTGAG
TAGTGCGCGAGCAAAATTTAAGCTACAACAAGGCAAGGCTTGACCGACAATTGCATGAAGAATCTGCTTA
GGGTTAGGCGTTTTGCGCTGCTTCGCGATGTACGGGCCAGATATACGCGTTGACATTGATTATTGACTAG
TTATTAATAGTAATCAATTACGGGGTCATTAGTTCATAGCCCATATATGGAGTTCCGCGTTACATAACTT
ACGGTAAATGGCCCGCCTGGCTGACCGCCCAACGACCCCCGCCCATTGACGTCAATAATGACGTATGTTC
CCATAGTAACGCCAATAGGGACTTTCCATTGACGTCAATGGGTGGAGTATTTACGGTAAACTGCCCACTT
GGCAGTACATCAAGTGTATCATATGCCAAGTACGCCCCCTATTGACGTCAATGACGGTAAATGGCCCGCC
TGGCATTATGCCCAGTACATGACCTTATGGGACTTTCCTACTTGGCAGTACATCTACGTATTAGTCATCG
CTATTACCATGGTGATGCGGTTTTGGCAGTACATCAATGGGCGTGGATAGCGGTTTGACTCACGGGGATT
TCCAAGTCTCCACCCCATTGACGTCAATGGGAGTTTGTTTTGGCACCAAAATCAACGGGACTTTCCAAAA
TGTCGTAACAACTCCGCCCCATTGACGCAAATGGGCGGTAGGCGTGTACGGTGGGAGGTCTATATAAGCA
GCGCGTTTTGCCTGTACTGGGTCTCTCTGGTTAGACCAGATCTGAGCCTGGGAGCTCTCTGGCTAACTAG
GGAACCCACTGCTTAAGCCTCAATAAAGCTTGCCTTGAGTGCTTCAAGTAGTGTGTGCCCGTCTGTTGTG
TGACTCTGGTAACTAGAGATCCCTCAGACCCTTTTAGTCAGTGTGGAAAATCTCTAGCAGTGGCGCCCGA
ACAGGGACTTGAAAGCGAAAGGGAAACCAGAGGAGCTCTCTCGACGCAGGACTCGGCTTGCTGAAGCGCG
CACGGCAAGAGGCGAGGGGCGGCGACTGGTGAGTACGCCAAAAATTTTGACTAGCGGAGGCTAGAAGGAG
AGAGATGGGTGCGAGAGCGTCAGTATTAAGCGGGGGAGAATTAGATCGCGATGGGAAAAAATTCGGTTAA
GGCCAGGGGGAAAGAAAAAATATAAATTAAAACATATAGTATGGGCAAGCAGGGAGCTAGAACGATTCGC
AGTTAATCCTGGCCTGTTAGAAACATCAGAAGGCTGTAGACAAATACTGGGACAGCTACAACCATCCCTT
CAGACAGGATCAGAAGAACTTAGATCATTATATAATACAGTAGCAACCCTCTATTGTGTGCATCAAAGGA
TAGAGATAAAAGACACCAAGGAAGCTTTAGACAAGATAGAGGAAGAGCAAAACAAAAGTAAGACCACCGC
ACAGCAAGCGGCCGCTGATCTTCAGACCTGGAGGAGGAGATATGAGGGACAATTGGAGAAGTGAATTATA
TAAATATAAAGTAGTAAAAATTGAACCATTAGGAGTAGCACCCACCAAGGCAAAGAGAAGAGTGGTGCAG
AGAGAAAAAAGAGCAGTGGGAATAGGAGCTTTGTTCCTTGGGTTCTTGGGAGCAGCAGGAAGCACTATGG
GCGCAGCGTCAATGACGCTGACGGTACAGGCCAGACAATTATTGTCTGGTATAGTGCAGCAGCAGAACAA
TTTGCTGAGGGCTATTGAGGCGCAACAGCATCTGTTGCAACTCACAGTCTGGGGCATCAAGCAGCTCCAG
GCAAGAATCCTGGCTGTGGAAAGATACCTAAAGGATCAACAGCTCCTGGGGATTTGGGGTTGCTCTGGAA
AACTCATTTGCACCACTGCTGTGCCTTGGAATGCTAGTTGGAGTAATAAATCTCTGGAACAGATTTGGAA
TCACACGACCTGGATGGAGTGGGACAGAGAAATTAACAATTACACAAGCTTAATACACTCCTTAATTGAA
GAATCGCAAAACCAGCAAGAAAAGAATGAACAAGAATTATTGGAATTAGATAAATGGGCAAGTTTGTGGA
ATTGGTTTAACATAACAAATTGGCTGTGGTATATAAAATTATTCATAATGATAGTAGGAGGCTTGGTAGG
TTTAAGAATAGTTTTTGCTGTACTTTCTATAGTGAATAGAGTTAGGCAGGGATATTCACCATTATCGTTT
CAGACCCACCTCCCAACCCCGAGGGGACCCGACAGGCCCGAAGGAATAGAAGAAGAAGGTGGAGAGAGAG
ACAGAGACAGATCCATTCGATTAGTGAACGGATCGGCACTGCGTGCGCCAATTCTGCAGACAAATGGCAG
TATTCATCCACAATTTTAAAAGAAAAGGGGGGATTGGGGGGTACAGTGCAGGGGAAAGAATAGTAGACAT
AATAGCAACAGACATACAAACTAAAGAATTACAAAAACAAATTACAAAAATTCAAAATTTTCGGGTTTAT
TACAGGGACAGCAGAGATCCAGTTTGGTTAATTAAGGGTGCAGCGGCCTCCGCGCCGGGTTTTGGCGCCT
CCCGCGGGCGCCCCCCTCCTCACGGCGAGCGCTGCCACGTCAGACGAAGGGCGCAGCGAGCGTCCTGATC
CTTCCGCCCGGACGCTCAGGACAGCGGCCCGCTGCTCATAAGACTCGGCCTTAGAACCCCAGTATCAGCA
GAAGGACATTTTAGGACGGGACTTGGGTGACTCTAGGGCACTGGTTTTCTTTCCAGAGAGCGGAACAGGC
GAGGAAAAGTAGTCCCTTCTCGGCGATTCTGCGGAGGGATCTCCGTGGGGCGGTGAACGCCGATGATTAT
ATAAGGACGCGCCGGGTGTGGCACAGCTAGTTCCGTCGCAGCCGGGATTTGGGTCGCGGTTCTTGTTTGT
GGATCGCTGTGATCGTCACTTGGTGAGTAGCGGGCTGCTGGGCTGGCCGGGGCTTTCGTGGCCGCCGGGC
CGCTCGGTGGGACGGAAGCGTGTGGAGAGACCGCCAAGGGCTGTAGTCTGGGTCCGCGAGCAAGGTTGCC
CTGAACTGGGGGTTGGGGGGAGCGCAGCAAAATGGCGGCTGTTCCCGAGTCTTGAATGGAAGACGCTTGT
GAGGCGGGCTGTGAGGTCGTTGAAACAAGGTGGGGGGCATGGTGGGCGGCAAGAACCCAAGGTCTTGAGG
CCTTCGCTAATGCGGGAAAGCTCTTATTCGGGTGAGATGGGCTGGGGCACCATCTGGGGACCCTGACGTG
AAGTTTGTCACTGACTGGAGAACTCGGTTTGTCGTCTGTTGCGGGGGCGGCAGTTATGGCGGTGCCGTTG
GGCAGTGCACCCGTACCTTTGGGAGCGCGCGCCCTCGTCGTGTCGTGACGTCACCCGTTCTGTTGGCTTA
TAATGCAGGGTGGGGCCACCTGCCGGTAGGTGTGCGGTAGGCTTTTCTCCGTCGCAGGACGCAGGGTTCG
GGCCTAGGGTAGGCTCTCCTGAATCGACAGGCGCCGGACCTCTGGTGAGGGGAGGGATAAGTGAGGCGTC
AGTTTCTTTGGTCGGTTTTATGTACCTATCTTCTTAAGTAGCTGAAGCTCCGGTTTTGAACTATGCGCTC
GGGGTTGGCGAGTGTGTTTTGTGAAGTTTTTTAGGCACCTTTTGAAATGTAATCATTTGGGTCAATATGT
AATTTTCAGTGTTAGACTAGTAAATTGTCCGCTAAATTCTGGCCGTTTTTGGCTTTTTTGTTAGACAGTT
AATTAAGCCACCATGAGCGAGCTGATCAAGGAGAACATGCACATGAAGCTGTACATGGAGGGCACCGTGA
ACAACCACCACTTCAAGTGCACATCCGAGGGCGAAGGCAAGCCCTACGAGGGCACCCAGACCATGAAGAT
CAAGGTGGTCGAGGGCGGCCCTCTCCCCTTCGCCTTCGACATCCTGGCTACCAGCTTCATGTACGGCAGC
AAAGCCTTCATCAACCACACCCAGGGCATCCCCGACTTCTTTAAGCAGTCCTTCCCTGAGGGCTTCACAT
GGGAGAGAATCACCACATACGAAGACGGGGGCGTGCTGACCGCTACCCAGGACACCAGCTTCCAGAACGG
CTGCATCATCTACAACGTCAAGATCAACGGGGTGAACTTCCCATCCAACGGCCCTGTGATGCAGAAGAAA
ACACGCGGCTGGGAGGCCAACACCGAGATGCTGTACCCCGCTGACGGCGGCCTGAGAGGCCACAGCCAGA
TGGCCCTGAAGCTCGTGGGCGGGGGCTACCTGCACTGCTCCTTCAAGACCACATACAGATCCAAGAAACC
CGCTAAGAACCTCAAGATGCCCGGCTTCCACTTCGTGGACCACAGACTGGAAAGAATCAAGGAGGCCGAC
AAAGAGACCTACGTCGAGCAGCACGAGATGGCTGTGGCCAAGTACTGCGACCTCCCTAGCAAACTGGGGC
ACAGATAATAACCTGCAAAAAGGCATTCACCGCGTGCCTTAGGCATTCACCGCGTGCCTTAGGCATTCAC
CGCGTGCCTTAGGCATTCACCGCGTGCCTTAAATGCAGGCGGGCCAGATATACGCGTTGACATTGATTAT
TGACTAGTTATTAATAGTAATCAATTACGGGGTCATTAGTTCATAGCCCATATATGGAGTTCCGCGTTAC
ATAACTTACGGTAAATGGCCCGCCTGGCTGACCGCCCAACGACCCCCGCCCATTGACGTCAATAATGACG
TATGTTCCCATAGTAACGCCAATAGGGACTTTCCATTGACGTCAATGGGTGGAGTATTTACGGTAAACTG
CCCACTTGGCAGTACATCAAGTGTATCATATGCCAAGTACGCCCCCTATTGACGTCAATGACGGTAAATG
GCCCGCCTGGCATTATGCCCAGTACATGACCTTATGGGACTTTCCTACTTGGCAGTACATCTACGTATTA
GTCATCGCTATTACCATGGTGATGCGGTTTTGGCAGTACATCAATGGGCGTGGATAGCGGTTTGACTCAC
GGGGATTTCCAAGTCTCCACCCCATTGACGTCAATGGGAGTTTGTTTTGGCACCAAAATCAACGGGACTT
TCCAAAATGTCGTAACAACTCCGCCCCATTGACGCAAATGGGCGGTAGGCGTGTACGGTGGGAGGTCTAT
ATAAGCAGCGGTAACCCCCGGGTACCGGTCGCCACCATGGTGAGCAAGGGCGAGGAGCTGTTCACCGGGG
TGGTGCCCATCCTGGTCGAGCTGGACGGCGACGTAAACGGCCACAAGTTCAGCGTGTCCGGCGAGGGCGA
GGGCGATGCCACCTACGGCAAGCTGACCCTGAAGTTCATCTGCACCACCGGCAAGCTGCCCGTGCCCTGG
CCCACCCTCGTGACCACCCTGACCTACGGCGTGCAGTGCTTCAGCCGCTACCCCGACCACATGAAGCAGC
ACGACTTCTTCAAGTCCGCCATGCCCGAAGGCTACGTCCAGGAGCGCACCATCTTCTTCAAGGACGACGG
CAACTACAAGACCCGCGCCGAGGTGAAGTTCGAGGGCGACACCCTGGTGAACCGCATCGAGCTGAAGGGC
ATCGACTTCAAGGAGGACGGCAACATCCTGGGGCACAAGCTGGAGTACAACTACAACAGCCACAACGTCT
ATATCATGGCCGACAAGCAGAAGAACGGCATCAAGGTGAACTTCAAGATCCGCCACAACATCGAGGACGG
CAGCGTGCAGCTCGCCGACCACTACCAGCAGAACACCCCCATCGGCGACGGCCCCGTGCTGCTGCCCGAC
AACCACTACCTGAGCACCCAGTCCGCCCTGAGCAAAGACCCCAACGAGAAGCGCGATCACATGGTCCTGC
TGGAGTTCGTGACCGCCGCCGGGATCACTCTCGGCATGGACGAGCTGTACAAGTAAAGCGGCCGCGACTC
TAGAGATCTAGAGAGGAGGATCCGCGAAAAGTCCGGAATTCAGGTGGGAGTACTGCTCAGAGCTACAACT
CTAGGAGTAGGGACTCCAAGCCTAGAGCTCCAAGAGAGGGTGAAGGGCAGGGAGAAAATTATAGTAATAG
TTGCAATGAGTCACTTGCTTCTAGATCAAGATCAGAGACTCTGCTCTCCGTGTTCACAGCGGACCTTGAT
TTAATGTCATACAATTAAGGCACGCGGTGAATGCCAAGAGCGGAGCCTACAGCTGCACTTGAAGGACATC
CGAGAGAAGTTAGGAAGGGTGGGGAGAAACAATTCTAGAATGAACCCATCCTGTGCGACACCAATTG
