>Addgene plasmid #72742 | pAWp7-10 | addgene partial sequence | sequence record 136465 | SV40pA-R 5'-GAAATTTGTGATGCTATTGC-3'
GGTGGGCGAAGAACTCCAGCATGAGATCCCCGCGCTGGAGGATCATCCAGCCGGCGTCCCGGAAAACGAT
TCCGAAGCCCAACCTTTCATAGAAGGCGGCGGTGGAATCGAAATCTCGTAGCACGTGTCAGTCCTGCTCC
TCGGCCACGAAGTGCACGCAGTTGCCGGCCGGGTCGCGCAGGGCGAACTCCCGCCCCCACGGCTGCTCGC
CGATCTCGGTCATGGCCGGCCCGGAGGCGTCCCGGAAGTTCGTGGACACGACCTCCGACCACTCGGCGTA
CAGCTCGTCCAGGCCGCGCACCCACACCCAGGCCAGGGTGTTGTCCGGCACCACCTGGTCCTGGACCGCG
CTGATGAACAGGGTCACGTCGTCCCGGACCACACCGGCGAAGTCGTCCTCCACGAAGTCCCGGGAGAACC
CGAGCCGGTCGGTCCAGAACTCGACCGCTCCGGCGACGTCGCGCGCGGTGAGCACCGGAACGGCACTGGT
CAACTTGGCCATGGTTTAGTTCCTCACCTTGTCGTATTATACTATGCCGATATACTATGCCGATGATTAA
TTGTCAACACGTGCTGATCAGATCCGAAAATGGATATACAAGCTCCCGGGAGCTTTTTGCAAAAGCCTAG
GCCTCCAAAAAAGCCTCCTCACTACTTCTGGAATAGCTCAGAGGCAGAGGCGGCCTCGGCCTCTGCATAA
ATAAAAAAAATTAGTCAGCCATGGGGCGGAGAATGGGCGGAACTGGGCGGAGTTAGGGGCGGGATGGGCG
GAGTTAGGGGCGGGACTATGGTTGCTGACTAATTGAGATGCATGCTTTGCATACTTCTGCCTGCTGG
