>Addgene plasmid #72742 | pAWp7-10 | addgene partial sequence | sequence record 137902 | TagRFPmKate-F1 5'-AGGCCGACAAAGAGACCTAC-3'
CAAACTGGGGCACAGATAATAACCTGCAAAAAGGCATTCACCGCGTGCCTTAGGCATTCACCGCGTGCCT
TAGGCATTCACCGCGTGCCTTAGGCATTCACCGCGTGCCTTAAATGCAGGCGGGCCAGATATACGCGTTG
ACATTGATTATTGACTAGTTATTAATAGTAATCAATTACGGGGTCATTAGTTCATAGCCCATATATGGAG
TTCCGCGTTACATAACTTACGGTAAATGGCCCGCCTGGCTGACCGCCCAACGACCCCCGCCCATTGACGT
CAATAATGACGTATGTTCCCATAGTAACGCCAATAGGGACTTTCCATTGACGTCAATGGGTGGAGTATTT
ACGGTAAACTGCCCACTTGGCAGTACATCAAGTGTATCATATGCCAAGTACGCCCCCTATTGACGTCAAT
GACGGTAAATGGCCCGCCTGGCATTATGCCCAGTACATGACCTTATGGGACTTTCCTACTTGGCAGTACA
TCTACGTATTAGTCATCGCTATTACCATGGTGATGCGGTTTTGGCAGTACATCAATGGGCGTGGATAGCG
GTTTGACTCACGGGGATTTCCAAGTCTCCACCCCATTGACGTCAATGGGA
