>Addgene plasmid #72742 | pAWp7-10 | addgene partial sequence | sequence record 137903 | WPRE-R 5'-CATAGCGTAAAAGGAGCAACA-3'
TTTGTAATCCAGAGGTTGATTATCGATAAGCTTGATATCGCAATTGGTGTCGCACAGGATGGGTTCATTC
TAGAATTGTTTCTCCCCACCCTTCCTAACTTCTCTCGGATGTCCTTCAAGTGCAGCTGTAGGCTCCGCTC
TTGGCATTCACCGCGTGCCTTAATTGTATGACATTAAATCAAGGTCCGCTGTGAACACGGAGAGCAGAGT
CTCTGATCTTGATCTAGAAGCAAGTGACTCATTGCAACTATTACTATAATTTTCTCCCTGCCCTTCACCC
TCTCTTGGAGCTCTAGGCTTGGAGTCCCTACTCCTAGAGTTGTAGCTCTGAGCAGTACTCCCACCTGAAT
TCCGGACTTTTCGCGGATCCTCCTCTCTAGATCTCTAGAGTCGCGGCCGCTTTACTTGTACAGCTCGTCC
ATGCCGAGAGTGATCCCGGCGGCGGTCACGAACTCCAGCAGGACCATGTGATCGCGCTTCTCGTTGGGGT
CTTTGCTCAGGGCGGACTGGGTGCTCA
